>Addgene plasmid #47403 | Endophilin Full Length | addgene full sequence | sequence record 358086 | Addgene NGS Result
TACAACAAGGCAAGGCTTGACCGACAATTGCATGAAGAATCTGCTTAGGGTTAGGCGTTTTGCGCTGCTT
CGCGATGTACGGGCCAGATATACGCGTTGACATTGATTATTGACTAGTTATTAATAGTAATCAATTACGG
GGTCATTAGTTCATAGCCCATATATGGAGTTCCGCGTTACATAACTTACGGTAAATGGCCCGCCTGGCTG
ACCGCCCAACGACCCCCGCCCATTGACGTCAATAATGACGTATGTTCCCATAGTAACGCCAATAGGGACT
TTCCATTGACGTCAATGGGTGGAGTATTTACGGTAAACTGCCCACTTGGCAGTACATCAAGTGTATCATA
TGCCAAGTACGCCCCCTATTGACGTCAATGACGGTAAATGGCCCGCCTGGCATTATGCCCAGTACATGAC
CTTATGGGACTTTCCTACTTGGCAGTACATCTACGTATTAGTCATCGCTATTACCATGGTGATGCGGTTT
TGGCAGTACATCAATGGGCGTGGATAGCGGTTTGACTCACGGGGATTTCCAAGTCTCCACCCCATTGACG
TCAATGGGAGTTTGTTTTGGCACCAAAATCAACGGGACTTTCCAAAATGTCGTAACAACTCCGCCCCATT
GACGCAAATGGGCGGTAGGCGTGTACGGTGGGAGGTCTATATAAGCAGAGCTCTCTGGCTAACTAGAGAA
CCCACTGCTTACTGGCTTATCGAAATTAATACGACTCACTATAGGGAGACCCAAGCTTGGTACCGAGCTC
GGATCCATGTCGGTGGCAGGGCTGAAGAAGCAGTTCCACAAAGCCACTCAGAAAGTGAGTGAGAAGGTGG
GAGGAGCGGAAGGCACCAAGCTCGATGATGACTTCAAAGAGATGGAGAGGAAAGTGGATGTCACCAGCAG
GGCTGTGATGGAGATAATGACAAAAACGATTGAATACCTCCAACCCAATCCAGCTTCCAGGGCTAAGCTC
AGTATGATCAACACCATGTCGAAAATCCGCGGCCAAGAGAAGGGGCCAGGCTACCCTCAGGCGGAAGCAC
TGCTGGCAGAGGCCATGCTCAAGTTCGGCAGGGAGCTGGGTGATGATTGCAACTTTGGTCCTGCTCTCGG
TGAGGTGGGAGAAGCCATGAGGGAGCTCTCGGAGGTCAAGGACTCATTGGACATGGAAGTGAAGCAGAAT
TTCATCGACCCCCTTCAGAATCTTCATGACAAGGATCTGAGGGAGATTCAGCATCATCTGAAAAAGCTGG
AAGGCCGACGCTTAGACTTTGATTATAAGAAGAAGCGACAAGGCAAGATTCCAGATGAAGAACTCCGCCA
AGCTCTGGAGAAATTCGATGAGTCTAAAGAAATCGCCGAGTCGAGCATGTTCAACCTCTTGGAGATGGAT
ATAGAACAGGTGAGCCAGCTCTCCGCACTTGTTCAGGCTCAGCTGGAGTACCACAAGCAGGCAGTGCAGA
TCCTGCAGCAGGTCACTGTCAGACTGGAAGAAAGAATAAGACAAGCTTCATCTCAGCCAAGAAGGGAATA
TCAGCCCAAACCACGGATGAGCCTAGAGTTTGCCACTGGAGACAGTACTCAGCCCAACGGGGGTCTCTCC
CACACAGGCACACCCAAACCTCCAGGTGTCCAAATGGATCAGCCCTGCTGCCGAGCTCTGTATGACTTTG
AACCTGAAAATGAAGGGGAATTGGGTTTTAAAGAGGGCGATATCATCACACTCACTAATCAGATTGACGA
GAACTGGTATGAGGGGATGCTTCATGGCCAGTCTGGCTTTTTCCCCATCAACTATGTAGAAATTCTGGTT
GCTCTGCCCCATTGAGAATTCTGCAGATATCCATCACACTGGCGGCCGCTCGAGCATGCATCTAGAGGGC
CCTATTCTATAGTGTCACCTAAATGCTAGAGCTCGCTGATCAGCCTCGACTGTGCCTTCTAGTTGCCAGC
CATCTGTTGTTTGCCCCTCCCCCGTGCCTTCCTTGACCCTGGAAGGTGCCACTCCCACTGTCCTTTCCTA
ATAAAATGAGGAAATTGCATCGCATTGTCTGAGTAGGTGTCATTCTATTCTGGGGGGTGGGGTGGGGCAG
GACAGCAAGGGGGAGGATTGGGAAGACAATAGCAGGCATGCTGGGGATGCGGTGGGCTCTATGGCTTCTG
AGGCGGAAAGAACCAGCTGGGGCTCTAGGGGGTATCCCC
[124 nt withheld, positions 2210-2333]
C
[91 nt withheld, positions 2335-2425]
A
[49 nt withheld, positions 2427-2475]
CCTTTGACGTTGGAGTCCACGTTCTTT
[37 nt withheld, positions 2503-2539]
ACCCTATCTCGGTCTATTCTTTTGATTTATAAGGGATTTTGCCGATTTCGGCCTATTGGTTAAAAAATGA
GCTGATTTAACAAAAATTTAACGCGAATTAATTCTGTGGAATGTGTGTCAGTTAGGGTGTGGAAAGTCCC
CAGGCTCCCCAGCAGGCAGAAGTATGCAAAGCATGCATCTCAATTAGTCAGCAACCAGGTGTGGAAAGTC
CCCAGGCTCCCCAGCAGGCAGAAGTATGCAAAGCATGCATCTCAATTAGTCAGCAACCATAGTCCCGCCC
CTAACTCCGCCCATCCCGCCCCTAACTCCGCCCAGTTCCGCCCATTCTCCGCCCCATGGCTGACTAATTT
TTTTTATTTATGCAGAGGCCGAGGCCGCCTCTGCCTCTGAGCTATTCCAGAAGTAGTGAGGAGGCTTTTT
TGGAGGCCTAGGCTTTTGCAAAAAGCTCCCGGGAGCTTGTATATCCATTTTCGGATCTGATCAAGAGACA
GGATGAGGATCGTTTCGCATGATTGAACAAGATGGATTGCACGCAGGTTCTCCGGCCGCTTGGGTGGAGA
GGCTATTCGGCTATGACTGGGCACAACAGACAATCGGCTGCTCTGATGCCGCCGTGTTCCGGCTGTCAGC
GCAGGGGCGCCCGGTTCTTTTTGTCAAGACCGACCTGTCCGGTGCCCTGAATGAACTGCAGGACGAGGCA
GCGCGGCTATCGTGGCTGGCCACGACGGGCGTTCCTTGCGCAGCTGTGCTCGACGTTGTCACTGAAGCGG
GAAGGGACTGGCTGCTATTGGGCGAAGTGCCGGGGCAGGATCTCCTGTCATCTCACCTTGCTCCTGCCGA
GAAAGTATCCATCATGGCTGATGCAATGCGGCGGCTGCATACGCTTGATCCGGCTACCTGCCCATTCGAC
CACCAAGCGAAACATCGCATCGAGCGAGCACGTACTCGGATGGAAGCCGGTCTTGTCGATCAGGATGATC
TGGACGAAGAGCATCAGGGGCTCGCGCCAGCCGAACTGTTCGCCAGGCTCAAGGCGCGCATGCCCGACGG
CGAGGATCTCGTCGTGACCCATGGCGATGCCTGCTTGCCGAATATCATGGTGGAAAATGGCCGCTTTTCT
GGATTCATCGACTGTGGCCGGCTGGGTGTGGCGGACCGCTATCAGGACATAGCGTTGGCTACCCGTGATA
TTGCTGAAGAGCTTGGCGGCGAATGGGCTGACCGCTTCCTCGTGCTTTACGGTATCGCCGCTCCCGATTC
GCAGCGCATCGCCTTCTATCGCCTTCTTGACGAGTTCTTCTGAGCGGGACTCTGGGGTTCGAAATGACCG
ACCAAGCGACGCCCAACCTGCCATCACGAGATTTCGATTCCACCGCCGCCTTCTATGAAAGGTTGGGCTT
CGGAATCGTTTTCCGGGACGCCGGCTGGATGATCCTCCAGCGCGGGGATCTCATGCTGGAGTTCTTCGCC
CACCCCAACTTGTTTATTGCAGCTTATAATGGTTACAAATAAAGCAATAGCATCACAAATTTCACAAATA
AAGCATTTTTTTCACTGCATTCTAGTTGTGGTTTGTCCAAACTCATCAATGTATCTTATCATGTCTGTAT
ACCGTCGACCTCTAGCTAGAGCTTGGCGTAATCATGGTCATAGCTGTTTCCTGTGTGAAATTGTTATCCG
CTCACAATTCCACACAACATACGAGCCGGAAGCATAAAGTGTAAAGCCTGGGGTGCCTAATGAGTGAGCT
AACTCACATTAATTGCGTTGCGCTCACTGCCCGCTTTCCAGTCGGGAAACCTGTCGTGCCAGCTGCATTA
ATGAATCGGCCAACGCGCGGGGAGAGGCGGTTTGCGTATTGGGCGCTCTTCCGCTTCCTCGCTCACTGAC
TCGCTGCGCTCGGTCGTTCGGCTGCGGCGAGCGGTATCAGCTCACTCAAAGGCGGTAATACGGTTATCCA
CAGAATCAGGGGATAACGCAGGAAAGAACATGTGAGCAAAAGGCCAGCAAAAGGCCAGGAACCGTAAAAA
GGCCGCGTTGCTGGCGTTTTTCCATAGGCTCCGCCCCCCTGACGAGCATCACAAAAATCGACGCTCAAGT
CAGAGGTGGCGAAACCCGACAGGACTATAAAGATACCAGGCGTTTCCCCCTGGAAGCTCCCTCGTGCGCT
CTCCTGTTCCGACCCTGCCGCTTACCGGATACCTGTCCGCCTTTCTCCCTTCGGGAAGCGTGGCGCTTTC
TCATAGCTCACGCTGTAGGTATCTCAGTTCGGTGTAGGTCGTTCGCTCCAAGCTGGGCTGTGTGCACGAA
CCCCCCGTTCAGCCCGACCGCTGCGCCTTATCCGGTAACTATCGTCTTGAGTCCAACCCGGTAAGACACG
ACTTATCGCCACTGGCAGCAGCCACTGGTAACAGGATTAGCAGAGCGAGGTATGTAGGCGGTGCTACAGA
GTTCTTGAAGTGGTGGCCTAACTACGGCTACACTAGAAGAACAGTATTTGGTATCTGCGCTCTGCTGAAG
CCAGTTACCTTCGGAAAAAGAGTTGGTAGCTCTTGATCCGGCAAACAAACCACCGCTGGTAGCGGTGGTT
TTTTTGTTTGCAAGCAGCAGATTACGCGCAGAAAAAAAGGATCTCAAGAAGATCCTTTGATCTTTTCTAC
GGGGTCTGACGCTCAGTGGAACGAAAACTCACGTTAAGGGATTTTGGTCATGAGATTATCAAAAAGGATC
TTCACCTAGATCCTTTTAAATTAAAAATGAAGTTTTAAATCAATCTAAAGTATATATGAGTAAACTTGGT
CTGACAGTTACCAATGCTTAATCAGTGAGGCACCTATCTCAGCGATCTGTCTATTTCGTTCATCCATAGT
TGCCTGACTCCCCGTCGTGTAGATAACTACGATACGGGAGGGCTTACCATCTGGCCCCAGTGCTGCAATG
ATACCGCGAGACCCACGCTCACCGGCTCCAGATTTATCAGCAATAAACCAGCCAGCCGGAAGGGCCGAGC
GCAGAAGTGGTCCTGCAACTTTATCCGCCTCCATCCAGTCTATTAATTGTTGCCGGGAAGCTAGAGTAAG
TAGTTCGCCAGTTAATAGTTTGCGCAACGTTGTTGCCATTGCTACAGGCATCGTGGTGTCACGCTCGTCG
TTTGGTATGGCTTCATTCAGCTCCGGTTCCCAACGATCAAGGCGAGTTACATGATCCCCCATGTTGTGCA
AAAAAGCGGTTAGCTCCTTCGGTCCTCCGATCGTTGTCAGAAGTAAGTTGGCCGCAGTGTTATCACTCAT
GGTTATGGCAGCACTGCATAATTCTCTTACTGTCATGCCATCCGTAAGATGCTTTTCTGTGACTGGTGAG
TACTCAACCAAGTCATTCTGAGAATAGTGTATGCGGCGACCGAGTTGCTCTTGCCCGGCGTCAATACGGG
ATAATACCGCGCCACATAGCAGAACTTTAAAAGTGCTCATCATTGGAAAACGTTCTTCGGGGCGAAAACT
CTCAAGGATCTTACCGCTGTTGAGATCCAGTTCGATGTAACCCACTCGTGCACCCAACTGATCTTCAGCA
TCTTTTACTTTCACCAGCGTTTCTGGGTGAGCAAAAACAGGAAGGCAAAATGCCGCAAAAAAGGGAATAA
GGGCGACACGGAAATGTTGAATACTCATACTCTTCCTTTTTCAATATTATTGAAGCATTTATCAGGGTTA
TTGTCTCATGAGCGGATACATATTTGAATGTATTTAGAAAAATAAACAAATAGGGGTTCCGCGCACATTT
CCCCGAAAAGTGCCACCTGACGTCGACGGATCGGGAGATCTCCCGATCCCCTATGGTGCACTCTCAGTAC
AATCTGCTCTGATGCCGCATAGTTAAGCCAGTATCTGCTCCCTGCTTGTGTGTTGGAGGTCGCTGAGTAG
TGCGCGAGCAAAATTTAAGC
Features (pLannotate 1.2.2; 21 found; start..end, strand, type, name):
     99..478     +  enhancer       CMV enhancer: human cytomegalovirus immediate early enhancer
    479..682     +  promoter       CMV promoter: human cytomegalovirus (CMV) immediate early promoter
    678..711     +  LTR            5' LTR (truncated) (fragment): truncated 5' long terminal repeat (LTR) from HIV-1
    727..745     +  promoter       T7 promoter: promoter for bacteriophage T7 RNA polymerase
    777..1832    +  CDS            Sh3gl2: SH3G2_MOUSE - Also known as Een1 From Mus musculus (Mouse).
   1896..1914    -  promoter       SP6 promoter: promoter for bacteriophage SP6 RNA polymerase
   1940..2164    +  polyA_signal   bGH poly(A) signal: bovine growth hormone polyadenylation signal
   2168..2189    +  promoter       SV40 promoter (fragment): SV40 enhancer and early promoter
   2210..2638    +  rep_origin     f1 ori (sequence partly withheld): f1 bacteriophage origin of replication; arrow indicates direction of (+) strand synthesis
   2652..2981    +  promoter       SV40 promoter: SV40 enhancer and early promoter
   3048..3839    +  CDS            neo: KKA2_KLEPN - Also known as kan, nptII. Experimental evidence at protein level: Swiss-Prot protein existence level 1. Resistance to kanamycin, neomycin, paromomycin, ribostamycin, butirosin and gentamicin B. From Klebsiella pneumoniae.
   3863..4021    +  CDS            ble (fragment): BLE_KLEPN - Experimental evidence at protein level: Swiss-Prot protein existence level 1. Binding protein with a strong affinity to the bleomycin family of antibiotics. Binds to CL990; an antimitotic-antibiotic compound. From Klebsiella pneumoniae.
   4016..4137    +  polyA_signal   SV40 poly(A) signal: SV40 polyadenylation signal
   4210..4226    -  protein_bind   lac operator: The lac repressor binds to the lac operator to inhibit transcription in E. coli. This inhibition can be relieved by adding lactose or isopropyl-β-D-thiogalactopyranoside (IPTG). lac repressor encoded by lacI
   4234..4264    -  promoter       lac promoter: promoter for the E. coli lac operon
   4279..4300    -  protein_bind   CAP binding site: CAP binding activates transcription in the presence of cAMP. E. coli catabolite activator protein
   4313..4405    -  CDS            lacI (fragment): lac repressor; lacI; The lac repressor binds to the lac operator to inhibit transcription in E. coli. This inhibition can be relieved by adding lactose or isopropyl-β-D-thiogalactopyranoside (IPTG).
   4588..5176    -  rep_origin     ori: high-copy-number ColE1/pMB1/pBR322/pUC origin of replication
   5347..6207    -  CDS            AmpR: β-lactamase; bla; confers resistance to ampicillin, carbenicillin, and related antibiotics
   6208..6312    -  promoter       AmpR promoter: bla
   6371..6423    -  misc_feature   bom (fragment): basis of mobility region from pBR322
