[The description below was written by a language model from this plasmid's Addgene catalogue record and pLannotate feature annotations shown in this document.]
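Description:
Endophilin Full Length is a mammalian expression plasmid built on the pcDNA3 backbone, carrying a full-length endophilin coding sequence under the human cytomegalovirus immediate early enhancer and promoter. The sequenced record is about 6.5 kb. It is maintained in E. coli as a high-copy plasmid through a ColE1/pUC-type origin and selected with ampicillin via the β-lactamase gene. An f1 origin is also present, which in principle allows single-stranded DNA production.

The catalogue entry names the insert only as "Endophilin" and gives no species or isoform. Automated annotation matches the roughly 1.06 kb open reading frame to mouse Sh3gl2 (also known as Een1). This is a best-match assignment rather than a stated species of origin. No epitope tag or reporter fusion is annotated or recorded. The coding sequence sits between T7 and SP6 phage promoters, which can serve for in vitro transcription or as sequencing priming sites, and is followed by the bovine growth hormone polyadenylation signal for mRNA processing. A separate cassette, in which the SV40 enhancer/early promoter drives the neomycin phosphotransferase gene with an SV40 poly(A) signal, permits G418 selection of stably transfected mammalian cells. The short fragments annotated as HIV-1 LTR, ble, lacI and bom, together with the lac promoter/operator region, are probably backbone remnants or annotation matches rather than functional parts of the design.

The plasmid is suited to transient or stable overexpression of endophilin in cultured mammalian cells. The associated publication concerns endophilin's regulation of JNK activation through its interaction with the germinal center kinase-like kinase.
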