Addgene plasmid #47403: Endophilin Full Length
Depositing lab: Peter McPherson. Depositing organization: McGill University. Publication: Endophilin regulates JNK activation through its interaction with the germinal center kinase-like kinase. Ramjaun AR, Angers A, Legendre-Guillemin V, Tong XK, McPherson PS. J Biol Chem. 2001 Aug 3;276(31):28913-9. Epub 2001 May 30. 10.1074/jbc.M103198200 PubMed 11384986.
Backbone
  Vector backbone: pcDNA3
  Backbone manufacturer: Invitrogen
  Backbone size w/o insert (bp): 5446
  Vector type: Mammalian Expression
Growth in bacteria
  Bacterial resistance: Ampicillin, 100 μg/mL
  Growth temperature: 37°C
  Growth strain: DH5alpha
  Copy number: High Copy
Gene/Insert
  Gene/Insert name: Endophilin
  Promoter: CMV
  Cloning method: Unknown
  Sequencing primers: 5′ CMV-F; 3′ BGHrev
Terms and licenses: Academic/Nonprofit Terms; Industry Terms: Not Available to Industry
How to cite: Endophilin Full Length was a gift from Peter McPherson (Addgene plasmid # 47403 ; http://n2t.net/addgene:47403 ; RRID:Addgene_47403)
