>Addgene plasmid #47403 | Endophilin Full Length | addgene partial sequence | sequence record 68311 | CMV-F 5'-CGCAAATGGGCGGTAGGCGTG-3'
GAGCTCTCTGGCTAACTAGAGAACCCACTGCTTACTGGCTTATCGAAATTAATACGACTCACTATAGGGA
GACCCAAGCTTGGTACCGAGCTCGGATCCATGTCGGTGGCAGGGCTGAAGAAGCAGTTCCACAAAGCCAC
TCAGAAAGTGAGTGAGAAGGTGGGAGGAGCGGAAGGCACCAAGCTCGATGATGACTTCAAAGAGATGGAG
AGGAAAGTGGATGTCACCAGCAGGGCTGTGATGGAGATAATGACAAAAACGATTGAATACCTCCAACCCA
ATCCAGCTTCCAGGGCTAAGCTCAGTATGATCAACACCATGTCGAAAATCCGCGGCCAAGAGAAGGGGCC
AGGCTACCCTCAGGCGGAAGCACTGCTGGCAGAGGCCATGCTCAAGTTCGGCAGGGAGCTGGGTGATGAT
TGCAACTTTGGTCCTGCTCTCGGTGAGGTGGGAGAAGCCATGAGGGAGCTCTCGGAGGTCAAGGACTCAT
TGGACATGGAAGTGAAGCAGAATTTCATCGACCCCCTTCAGAATCTTCATGACAAGGATCTGAGGGAGAT
TCAGCATCATCTGAAAAAGCTGGAAGGCCGACGCTTAGACTTTGATTATAAGAAGAAGCGACAAGGCAAG
ATTCCAGATGAAGAACTCCGCCAAGCTCTGGAGAAATTCGATGAGTCTAAAGAAATCGCCGAGTCGAGCA
TGTTCAACCTCTTGGAGATGGATATAGAACAGGTGAGCCAGCTCTCCGCACTTGTTCAGGCTCAGCTGGA
GTACCACAAGCAGGCAGTGCAGATCCTGCAGCAGGTCACTGTCAGACTGGAAGAAAGAATAAGACAAGCT
TCATCTCAGCCAAGAAGGGAATATCAGCCCAAACCACGGATGAGCCTAGAGTTTGCCACTGGAGACAGTA
CTCAGCCCA
